Addgene plasmid #64247: pU6b:sgRNA#3
Purpose: (Empty Backbone) expresses sgRNA under U6b promoter
Depositing lab: Wenbiao Chen. Depositing organization: Vanderbilt University. Publication: Multiplex Conditional Mutagenesis Using Transgenic Expression of Cas9 and sgRNAs. Yin L, Maddison LA, Li M, Kara N, LaFave MC, Varshney GK, Burgess SM, Patton JG, Chen W. Genetics. 2015 Apr 8. pii: genetics.115.176917. 10.1534/genetics.115.176917 PubMed 25855067.
Backbone
  Vector backbone: pLR-NN
  Backbone manufacturer: Adam Bogdanove, Daniel Voytas lab
  Backbone size (bp): 2568
  Modifications to backbone: zebrafish U6 promoter (U6b) directs a sgRNA expression. BsaI sites were added on both ends of U6b:sgRNA cassettes by PCR and PCR products were inserted into the ApaI/XbaI sites of pLR-NN from the Golden Gate TALEN kit.
  Vector type: CRISPR
Growth in bacteria
  Bacterial resistance: Spectinomycin, 50 μg/mL
  Growth temperature: 37°C
  Growth strain: Top10
  Copy number: High Copy
Gene/Insert
  Cloning method: Restriction Enzyme
Terms and licenses: Academic/Nonprofit Terms; Industry Terms: Not Available to Industry
How to cite: pU6b:sgRNA#3 was a gift from Wenbiao Chen (Addgene plasmid # 64247 ; http://n2t.net/addgene:64247 ; RRID:Addgene_64247)
