[The description below was written by a language model from this plasmid's Addgene catalogue record and pLannotate feature annotations shown in this document.]
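Description:
pU6b:sgRNA#3 is a small (about 3.0 kb) CRISPR guide-RNA cloning vector, deposited as an empty backbone, in which a zebrafish U6 promoter (U6b) drives expression of a single guide RNA. It was built on pLR-NN, a module plasmid from the Golden Gate TALEN assembly kit. The U6b:sgRNA cassette was amplified by PCR with BsaI sites added at both ends and inserted between the ApaI and XbaI sites of that backbone. The plasmid is propagated in E. coli at high copy from a ColE1/pUC-type origin and is selected with spectinomycin through the aadA (SmR) aminoglycoside adenylyltransferase gene. A class 1 integron Pc promoter fragment lies upstream of that gene, with a short remnant of a gentamicin acetyltransferase gene between them.

The automated annotation detects the Streptococcus pyogenes tracrRNA-derived portion of the sgRNA scaffold but does not label the U6b promoter, which presumably occupies the unannotated region upstream of the scaffold. The remaining features are short backbone remnants: fragments of lacI and lacZα and the rrnB T1 and T2 terminators. The record does not specify a targeting spacer, which fits its status as an empty backbone, and it does not describe how spacers are inserted.

U6 is an RNA polymerase III promoter suited to producing short, uncapped transcripts such as guide RNAs. The flanking BsaI (type IIS) sites, together with the "#3" in the name, suggest that the plasmid is one position in a series whose cassettes can be excised and joined in order by Golden Gate assembly, though the record does not say this directly. The associated work concerns multiplex conditional mutagenesis using transgenic expression of Cas9 and sgRNAs. No Cas9 is encoded on this plasmid, so it must be supplied separately.
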