Features (pLannotate 1.2.2; 9 found; start..end, strand, type, name):
    528..595     +  misc_RNA       tracrRNA (fragment): trans-activating CRISPR RNA for the Streptococcus pyogenes CRISPR/Cas9 system
    714..737     +  promoter       Pc promoter (fragment): intI1 (promoter lies within the coding sequence); class 1 integron promoter
    913..969     +  CDS            GmR (fragment): gentamycin acetyltransferase; aacC1; confers resistance to gentamycin
    976..1767    +  CDS            SmR: aminoglycoside adenylyltransferase (Murphy, 1985); aadA; confers resistance to spectinomycin and streptomycin
   1860..2448    +  rep_origin     ori: high-copy-number ColE1/pMB1/pBR322/pUC origin of replication
   2631..2723    +  CDS            lacI (fragment): lac repressor; lacI; The lac repressor binds to the lac operator to inhibit transcription in E. coli. This inhibition can be relieved by adding lactose or isopropyl-β-D-thiogalactopyranoside (IPTG).
   2778..2805    -  terminator     rrnB T2 terminator: transcription terminator T2 from the E. coli rrnB gene
   2937..2980    +  terminator     rrnB T1 terminator: Escherichia coli rrnB; transcription terminator T1 from the E. coli rrnB gene
   3027..17      -  CDS            lacZα (fragment) (across the origin): LacZα fragment of β-galactosidase; lacZ fragment
>Addgene plasmid #64247 | pU6b:sgRNA#3 | depositor full sequence | sequence record 107706 | pU6b:sgRNA#3 sequence 3046 bps
GTAAAACGACGGCCAGTCTTAAGCTCGGGCCCGGTCTCTCTCATTACCCTCCACGTGTCTGTCTGGGTTT
TCATGGGCTCTGCTCTAGTGAGAGCAGCTTCCTTTTGTCGGAGTGTTTTGTGCTCTTATCCAAGGCAGGG
GGGATCTGCGCATGCCTGTGGGGGGAGGAGAAGGACACGTGAACAAAAGCTCCTCGATGTCACACAGGAA
GTTCAGGAACTCATCCAATCACTCTAAAGAAACGGCCTGTTTCCTTCGCATACGCTTACAGCTCCAAAAC
TCTACGGTAAACCTACATAAACTGCTGGTTTTCAAATTTTAAAGAATTTAAGGGTTTACAGGTTTACTAC
TACACAGTGATTTACTGACACATGTAAGTGTAAATGAGTTGAATAAGTAAGTAAGCCATATACCACACAT
GAAACACATACCCAGAAGTCACTGGTATATATAGCCGTCCTCCAGACTCCCAGTTCGAGAGACGACACTG
CAGACTGTCGACCGTCTCTGTTTAAGAGCTATGCTGGAAACAGCATAGCAAGTTTAAATAAGGCTAGTCC
GTTATCAACTTGAAAAAGTGGCACCGAGTCGGTGCTTTTTTTAAACCAAAGAGACCTCTAGACCAGCCAG
GACAGAAATGCCTCGACTTCGCTGCTACCCAAGGTTGCCGGGTGACGCACACCGTGGAAACGGATGAAGG
CACGAACCCAGTGGACATAAGCCTGTTCGGTTCGTAAGCTGTAATGCAAGTAGCGTATGCGCTCACGCAA
CTGGTCCAGAACCTTGACCGAACGCAGCGGTGGTAACGGCGCAGTGGCGGTTTTCATGGCTTGTTATGAC
TGTTTTTTTGGGGTACAGTCTATGCCTCGGGCATCCAAGCAGCAAGCGCGTTACGCCGTGGGTCGATGTT
TGATGTTATGGAGCAGCAACGATGTTACGCAGCAGGGCAGTCGCCCTAAAACAAAGTTAAACATTATGAG
GGAAGCGGTGATCGCCGAAGTATCGACTCAACTATCAGAGGTAGTTGGCGTCATCGAGCGCCATCTCGAA
CCGACGTTGCTGGCCGTACATTTGTACGGCTCCGCAGTGGATGGCGGCCTGAAGCCACACAGTGATATTG
ATTTGCTGGTTACGGTGACCGTAAGGCTTGATGAAACAACGCGGCGAGCTTTGATCAACGACCTTTTGGA
AACTTCGGCTTCCCCTGGAGAGAGCGAGATTCTCCGCGCTGTAGAAGTCACCATTGTTGTGCACGACGAC
ATCATTCCGTGGCGTTATCCAGCTAAGCGCGAACTGCAATTTGGAGAATGGCAGCGCAATGACATTCTTG
CAGGTATCTTCGAGCCAGCCACGATCGACATTGATCTGGCTATCTTGCTGACAAAAGCAAGAGAACATAG
CGTTGCCTTGGTAGGTCCAGCGGCGGAGGAACTCTTTGATCCGGTTCCTGAACAGGATCTATTTGAGGCG
CTAAATGAAACCTTAACGCTATGGAACTCGCCGCCCGACTGGGCTGGCGATGAGCGAAATGTAGTGCTTA
CGTTGTCCCGCATTTGGTACAGCGCAGTAACCGGCAAAATCGCGCCGAAGGATGTCGCTGCCGACTGGGC
AATGGAGCGCCTGCCGGCCCAGTATCAGCCCGTCATACTTGAAGCTAGACAGGCTTATCTTGGACAAGAA
GAAGATCGCTTGGCCTCGCGCGCAGATCAGTTGGAAGAATTTGTCCACTACGTGAAAGGCGAGATCACCA
AGGTAGTCGGCAAATAACCCTCGAGCCACCCATGACCAAAATCCCTTAACGTGAGTTACGCGTCGTTCCA
CTGAGCGTCAGACCCCGTAGAAAAGATCAAAGGATCTTCTTGAGATCCTTTTTTTCTGCGCGTAATCTGC
TGCTTGCAAACAAAAAAACCACCGCTACCAGCGGTGGTTTGTTTGCCGGATCAAGAGCTACCAACTCTTT
TTCCGAAGGTAACTGGCTTCAGCAGAGCGCAGATACCAAATACTGTCCTTCTAGTGTAGCCGTAGTTAGG
CCACCACTTCAAGAACTCTGTAGCACCGCCTACATACCTCGCTCTGCTAATCCTGTTACCAGTGGCTGCT
GCCAGTGGCGATAAGTCGTGTCTTACCGGGTTGGACTCAAGACGATAGTTACCGGATAAGGCGCAGCGGT
CGGGCTGAACGGGGGGTTCGTGCACACAGCCCAGCTTGGAGCGAACGACCTACACCGAACTGAGATACCT
ACAGCGTGAGCATTGAGAAAGCGCCACGCTTCCCGAAGGGAGAAAGGCGGACAGGTATCCGGTAAGCGGC
AGGGTCGGAACAGGAGAGCGCACGAGGGAGCTTCCAGGGGGAAACGCCTGGTATCTTTATAGTCCTGTCG
GGTTTCGCCACCTCTGACTTGAGCGTCGATTTTTGTGATGCTCGTCAGGGGGGCGGAGCCTATGGAAAAA
CGCCAGCAACGCGGCCTTTTTACGGTTCCTGGCCTTTTGCTGGCCTTTTGCTCACATGTTCTTTCCTGCG
TTATCCCCTGATTCTGTGGATAACCGTATTACCGCCTTTGAGTGAGCTGATACCGCTCGCCGCAGCCGAA
CGACCGAGCGCAGCGAGTCAGTGAGCGAGGAAGCGGAAGAGCGCCCAATACGCAAACCGCCTCTCCCCGC
GCGTTGGCCGATTCATTAATGCAGCTGGCACGACAGGTTTCCCGACTGGAAAGCGGGCAGTGAGCGCAAC
GCAATTAATACGCGTACCGCTAGCCAGGAAGAGTTTGTAGAAACGCAAAAAGGCCATCCGTCAGGATGGC
CTTCTGCTTAGTTTGATGCCTGGCAGTTTATGGCGGGCGTCCTGCCCGCCACCCTCCGGGCCGTTGCTTC
ACAACGTTCAAATCCGCTCCCGGCGGATTTGTCCTACTCAGGAGAGCGTTCACCGACAAACAACAGATAA
AACGAAAGGCCCAGTCTTCCGACTGAGCCTTTCGTTTTATTTGATGCCTGGCAGTTCCCTACTCTCGCGT
TAACGCTAGCATGGATGTTTTCCCAGTCACGACGTT
