>Addgene plasmid #64247 | pU6b:sgRNA#3 | addgene partial sequence | sequence record 111337 | pCR8_R1 5'-cgaaccgaacaggcttatgt-3'
TGCGTCACCCGGCAACCTTGGGTAGCAGCGAAGTCGAGGCATTTCTGTCCTGGCTGGTCTAGAGGTCTCT
TTGGTTTAAAAAAAGCACCGACTCGGTGCCACTTTTTCAAGTTGATAACGGACTAGCCTTATTTAAACTT
GCTATGCTGTTTCCAGCATAGCTCTTAAACAGAGACGGTCGACAGTCTGCAGTGTCGTCTCTCGAACTGG
GAGTCTGGAGGACGGCTATATATACCAGTGACTTCTGGGTATGTGTTTCATGTGTGGTATATGGCTTACT
TACTTATTCAACTCATTTACACTTACATGTGTCAGTAAATCACTGTGTAGTAGTAAACCTGTAAACCCTT
AAATTCTTTAAAATTTGAAAACCAGCAGTTTATGTAGGTTTACCGTAGAGTTTTGGAGCTGTAAGCGTAT
GCGAAGGAAACAGGCCGTTTCTTTAGAGTGATTGGATGAGTTCCTGAACTTCCTGTGTGACATCGAGGAG
CTTTTGTTCACGTGTCCTTCTCCTCCCCCCACAGGCATGCGCAGATCCCCCCTGCCTTGGATAAGAGCAC
AAAACACTCCGACAAAAGGAAGCTGCTCTCACTAGAGCAGAGCCCATGAAAACCCAGACAGACACGTGGA
GGGTAATGAGAGAGACCGGGCCCGAGCTTAAGACTGGCCGTCGTTTTACAACGTCGTGACTGGGAAAACA
TCCATGCTAGCGTTAACGCGAGAGTAGGGAACTGCCAGGCATCAAATAAAACGAAAGGCTCAGTCGGAAG
ACTGGG
