>Addgene plasmid #64247 | pU6b:sgRNA#3 | addgene partial sequence | sequence record 111355 | pCR8_F1 5'-ttgatgcctggcagttccct-3'
TCACGACGTTGTAAAACGACGGCCAGTCTTAAGCTCGGGCCCGGTCTCTCTCATTACCCTCCACGTGTCT
GTCTGGGTTTTCATGGGCTCTGCTCTAGTGAGAGCAGCTTCCTTTTGTCGGAGTGTTTTGTGCTCTTATC
CAAGGCAGGGGGGATCTGCGCATGCCTGTGGGGGGAGGAGAAGGACACGTGAACAAAAGCTCCTCGATGT
CACACAGGAAGTTCAGGAACTCATCCAATCACTCTAAAGAAACGGCCTGTTTCCTTCGCATACGCTTACA
GCTCCAAAACTCTACGGTAAACCTACATAAACTGCTGGTTTTCAAATTTTAAAGAATTTAAGGGTTTACA
GGTTTACTACTACACAGTGATTTACTGACACATGTAAGTGTAAATGAGTTGAATAAGTAAGTAAGCCATA
TACCACACATGAAACACATACCCAGAAGTCACTGGTATATATAGCCGTCCTCCAGACTCCCAGTTCGAGA
GACGACACTGCAGACTGTCGACCGTCTCTGTTTAAGAGCTATGCTGGAAACAGCATAGCAAGTTTAAATA
AGGCTAGTCCGTTATCAACTTGAAAAAGTGGCACCGAGTCGGTGCTTTTTTTAAACCAAAGAGACCTCTA
GACCAGCCAGGACAGAAATGCCTCGACTTCGCTGCTACCCAAGGTTGCCGGGTGACGCACACCGTGGAAA
CGGATGAAGGCACGAACCCAGTGGACATAAGCCTGTTCGGTTCGTAAGCTGTAATGCAAGTAGCGTATGC
GCTCACGCA
